Addgene plasmid #180628: pCA528 SPASTIN , residues 108-200
Purpose: Bacterial expression for SPASTIN MIT, residues 108-200. Has N-term HIS-SUMO tag. Used for FP experiments. Internal ID: WISP21-10.
Depositing lab: Wesley Sundquist. Depositing organization: University of Utah. Publication: Comprehensive analysis of the human ESCRT-III-MIT domain interactome reveals new cofactors for cytokinetic abscission. Wenzel DM, Mackay DR, Skalicky JJ, Paine EL, Miller MS, Ullman KS, Sundquist WI. Elife. 2022 Sep 15;11:e77779. doi: 10.7554/eLife.77779. PubMed 36107470.
Backbone
  Vector backbone: pCA528
  Vector type: Bacterial Expression
Growth in bacteria
  Bacterial resistance: Kanamycin, 50 μg/mL
  Growth temperature: 37°C
  Growth strain: DH5alpha
  Copy number: Unknown
Gene/Insert
  Gene/Insert name: SPASTIN
  Species: H. sapiens (human)
  Mutation: Residues 108-200
  Promoter: T7
  Tag / fusion protein: HIS-SUMO (N terminal on backbone)
  Cloning method: Unknown
  Sequencing primers: 5′ T7 for; 3′ T7 term
Terms and licenses: Academic/Nonprofit Terms; Industry Terms: Not Available to Industry
Depositor comments: Read the preprint on bioRxiv: https://www.biorxiv.org/content/10.1101/2022.02.09.477148v1
How to cite: pCA528 SPASTIN , residues 108-200 was a gift from Wesley Sundquist (Addgene plasmid # 180628 ; http://n2t.net/addgene:180628 ; RRID:Addgene_180628)
