[The description below was written by a language model from this plasmid's Addgene catalogue record and pLannotate feature annotations shown in this document.]
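Description:
pCA528 SPASTIN, residues 108-200 is a 5.9 kb bacterial expression plasmid built on the pCA528 backbone, a pET-style vector, for producing the MIT (microtubule interacting and trafficking) domain of human SPASTIN in E. coli. It is propagated through a ColE1/pMB1-type origin accompanied by the bom mobility region and the rop gene, which moderates copy number, and it is selected with kanamycin through an aminoglycoside phosphotransferase (KanR) gene. An f1 phage origin is also present, and short tetracycline-resistance fragments flanking the lacI region appear to be non-functional remnants of pBR322 ancestry.

The expression cassette runs from a T7 promoter with an adjacent lac operator, through the T7 gene 10 ribosome binding site, to a T7 terminator. A plasmid-borne lacI gene supplies the repressor, so transcription requires a host providing T7 RNA polymerase and is induced with IPTG. The open reading frame encodes an N-terminal His-SUMO tag (yeast SMT3) fused to SPASTIN residues 108-200. The His portion of this tag is stated in the catalogue entry but was not picked up separately upstream of SUMO in the automated annotation. The tag permits metal-affinity purification, and SUMO commonly aids solubility and can be removed with a SUMO-specific protease. A His-tag fragment and a short T7 gene 10-derived segment annotated downstream of the insert are probably untranslated backbone sequence, although the record does not show where the stop codon lies. According to the depositor, the purified protein was used in fluorescence polarization binding experiments, as part of a survey of human ESCRT-III and MIT domain interactions connected to cytokinetic abscission.
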