Features (pLannotate 1.2.2; 20 found; start..end, strand, type, name):
     12..440     +  rep_origin     f1 ori (sequence partly withheld): f1 bacteriophage origin of replication; arrow indicates direction of (+) strand synthesis
    493..550     +  promoter       AmpR promoter (fragment): bla
    559..1374    -  CDS            KanR: aminoglycoside phosphotransferase; aph(3')-Ia; confers resistance to kanamycin in bacteria or G418 (Geneticin®) in eukaryotes
   1496..2084    +  rep_origin     ori: high-copy-number ColE1/pMB1/pBR322/pUC origin of replication
   2270..2409    -  misc_feature   bom: basis of mobility region from pBR322
   2511..2702    -  CDS            rop: Rop protein, which maintains plasmids at low copy number; rop
   2719..3099    +  CDS            YPB1_ECOLX: Protein predicted: Swiss-Prot protein existence level 4. From Escherichia coli.
   3171..3462    -  CDS            TcR (fragment): tetracycline efflux protein; tet; confers resistance to tetracycline
   3477..3498    -  protein_bind   CAP binding site: CAP binding activates transcription in the presence of cAMP. E. coli catabolite activator protein
   3511..4593    -  CDS            lacI: lac repressor; lacI; The lac repressor binds to the lac operator to inhibit transcription in E. coli. This inhibition can be relieved by adding lactose or isopropyl-β-D-thiogalactopyranoside (IPTG).
   4594..4671    -  promoter       lacI promoter: lacI
   4679..4958    -  CDS            TcR (fragment): tetracycline efflux protein; tet; confers resistance to tetracycline
   4980..4998    +  promoter       T7 promoter: promoter for bacteriophage T7 RNA polymerase
   4999..5023    +  protein_bind   lac operator: The lac repressor binds to the lac operator to inhibit transcription in E. coli. This inhibition can be relieved by adding lactose or isopropyl-β-D-thiogalactopyranoside (IPTG). lac repressor encoded by lacI
   5038..5060    +  RBS            RBS: efficient ribosome binding site from bacteriophage T7 gene 10 (Olins and Rangwala, 1989)
   5095..5384    +  CDS            SUMO (fragment): cleavable ubiquitin-like protein tag; S. cerevisiae SMT3 (truncated)
   5392..5664    +  CDS            SPAST (fragment): SPAST_HUMAN - Also known as ADPSP, FSP2, KIAA1083 From Homo sapiens (Human).
   5714..5731    +  CDS            9xHis (fragment): 9xHis affinity tag
   5741..5790    +  CDS            SET1 (fragment): solubility-enhancement tag derived from T7 phage gene 10B
   5798..5845    +  terminator     T7 terminator: transcription terminator for bacteriophage T7 RNA polymerase
>Addgene plasmid #180628 | pCA528 SPASTIN , residues 108-200 | addgene full sequence | sequence record 358637 | Addgene NGS Result
TGGCGAATGGG
[124 nt withheld, positions 12-135]
C
[91 nt withheld, positions 137-227]
A
[49 nt withheld, positions 229-277]
CCTTTGACGTTGGAGTCCACGTTCTTT
[37 nt withheld, positions 305-341]
ACCCTATCTCGGTCTATTCTTTTGATTTATAAGGGATTTTGCCGATTTCGGCCTATTGGTTAAAAAATGA
GCTGATTTAACAAAAATTTAACGCGAATTTTAACAAAATATTAACGCTTACAATTTAGGTGGCACTTTTC
GGGGAAATGTGCGCGGAACCCCTATTTGTTTATTTTTCTAAATACATTCAAATATGTATCCGCTCATGAA
TTAATTCTTAGAAAAACTCATCGAGCATCAAATGAAACTGCAATTTATTCATATCAGGATTATCAATACC
ATATTTTTGAAAAAGCCGTTTCTGTAATGAAGGAGAAAACTCACCGAGGCAGTTCCATAGGATGGCAAGA
TCCTGGTATCGGTCTGCGATTCCGACTCGTCCAACATCAATACAACCTATTAATTTCCCCTCGTCAAAAA
TAAGGTTATCAAGTGAGAAATCACCATGAGTGACGACTGAATCCGGTGAGAATGGCAAAAGTTTATGCAT
TTCTTTCCAGACTTGTTCAACAGGCCAGCCATTACGCTCGTCATCAAAATCACTCGCATCAACCAAACCG
TTATTCATTCGTGATTGCGCCTGAGCGAGACGAAATACGCGATCGCTGTTAAAAGGACAATTACAAACAG
GAATCGAATGCAACCGGCGCAGGAACACTGCCAGCGCATCAACAATATTTTCACCTGAATCAGGATATTC
TTCTAATACCTGGAATGCTGTTTTCCCGGGGATCGCAGTGGTGAGTAACCATGCATCATCAGGAGTACGG
ATAAAATGCTTGATGGTCGGAAGAGGCATAAATTCCGTCAGCCAGTTTAGTCTGACCATCTCATCTGTAA
CATCATTGGCAACGCTACCTTTGCCATGTTTCAGAAACAACTCTGGCGCATCGGGCTTCCCATACAATCG
ATAGATTGTCGCACCTGATTGCCCGACATTATCGCGAGCCCATTTATACCCATATAAATCAGCATCCATG
TTGGAATTTAATCGCGGCCTAGAGCAAGACGTTTCCCGTTGAATATGGCTCATAACACCCCTTGTATTAC
TGTTTATGTAAGCAGACAGTTTTATTGTTCATGACCAAAATCCCTTAACGTGAGTTTTCGTTCCACTGAG
CGTCAGACCCCGTAGAAAAGATCAAAGGATCTTCTTGAGATCCTTTTTTTCTGCGCGTAATCTGCTGCTT
GCAAACAAAAAAACCACCGCTACCAGCGGTGGTTTGTTTGCCGGATCAAGAGCTACCAACTCTTTTTCCG
AAGGTAACTGGATTCAGCAGAGCGCAGATACCAAATACTGTCCTTCTAGTGTAGCCGTAGTTAGGCCACC
ACTTCAAGAACTCTGTAGCACCGCCTACATACCTCGCTCTGCTAATCCTGTTACCAGTGGCTGCTGCCAG
TGGCGATAAGTCGTGTCTTACCGGGTTGGACTCAAGACGATAGTTACCGGATAAGGCGCAGCGGTCGGGC
TGAACGGGGGGTTCGTGCACACAGCCCAGCTTGGAGCGAACGACCTACACCGAACTGAGATACCTACAGC
GTGAGCTATGAGAAAGCGCCACGCTTCCCGAAGGGAGAAAGGCGGACAGGTATCCGGTAAGCGGCAGGGT
CGGAACAGGAGAGCGCACGAGGGAGCTTCCAGGGGGAAACGCCTGGTATCTTTATAGTCCTGTCGGGTTT
CGCCACCTCTGACTTGAGCGTCGATTTTTGTGATGCTCGTCAGGGGGGCGGAGCCTATGGAAAAACGCCA
GCAACGCGGCCTTTTTACGGTTCCTGGCCTTTTGCTGGCCTTTTGCTCACATGTTCTTTCCTGCGTTATC
CCCTGATTCTGTGGATAACCGTATTACCGCCTTTGAGTGAGCTGATACCGCTCGCCGCAGCCGAACGACC
GAGCGCAGCGAGTCAGTGAGCGAGGAAGCGGAAGAGCGCCTGATGCGGTATTTTCTCCTTACGCATCTGT
GCGGTATTTCACACCGCAATGGTGCACTCTCAGTACAATCTGCTCTGATGCCGCATAGTTAAGCCAGTAT
ACACTCCGCTATCGCTACGTGACTGGGTCATGGCTGCGCCCCGACACCCGCCAACACCCGCTGACGCGCC
CTGACGGGCTTGTCTGCTCCCGGCATCCGCTTACAGACAAGCTGTGACCGTCTCCGGGAGCTGCATGTGT
CAGAGGTTTTCACCGTCATCACCGAAACGCGCGAGGCAGCTGCGGTAAAGCTCATCAGCGTGGTCGTGAA
GCGATTCACAGATGTCTGCCTGTTCATCCGCGTCCAGCTCGTTGAGTTTCTCCAGAAGCGTTAATGTCTG
GCTTCTGATAAAGCGGGCCATGTTAAGGGCGGTTTTTTCCTGTTTGGTCACTGATGCCTCCGTGTAAGGG
GGATTTCTGTTCATGGGGGTAATGATACCGATGAAACGAGAGAGGATGCTCACGATACGGGTTACTGATG
ATGAACATGCCCGGTTACTGGAACGTTGTGAGGGTAAACAACTGGCGGTATGGATGCGGCGGGACCAGAG
AAAAATCACTCAGGGTCAATGCCAGCGCTTCGTTAATACAGATGTAGGTGTTCCACAGGGTAGCCAGCAG
CATCCTGCGATGCAGATCCGGAACATAATGGTGCAGGGCGCTGACTTCCGCGTTTCCAGACTTTACGAAA
CACGGAAACCGAAGACCATTCATGTTGTTGCTCAGGTCGCAGACGTTTTGCAGCAGCAGTCGCTTCACGT
TCGCTCGCATATCGGTGATTCATTCTGCTAACCAGTAAGGCAACCCCGCCAGCCTAGCCGGGTCCTCAAC
GACAGGAGCACGATCATGCGCACCCGTGGGGCCGCCATGCCGGCGATAATGGCCTGCTTCTCGCCGAAAC
GTTTGGTGGCGGGACCAGTGACGAAGGCTTGAGCGAGGGCGTGCAAGATTCCGAATACCGCAAGCGACAG
GCCGATCATCGTCGCGCTCCAGCGAAAGCGGTCCTCGCCGAAAATGACCCAGAGCGCTGCCGGCACCTGT
CCTACGAGTTGCATGATAAAGAAGACAGTCATAAGTGCGGCGACGATAGTCATGCCCCGCGCCCACCGGA
AGGAGCTGACTGGGTTGAAGGCTCTCAAGGGCATCGGTCGAGATCCCGGTGCCTAATGAGTGAGCTAACT
TACATTAATTGCGTTGCGCTCACTGCCCGCTTTCCAGTCGGGAAACCTGTCGTGCCAGCTGCATTAATGA
ATCGGCCAACGCGCGGGGAGAGGCGGTTTGCGTATTGGGCGCCAGGGTGGTTTTTCTTTTCACCAGTGAG
ACGGGCAACAGCTGATTGCCCTTCACCGCCTGGCCCTGAGAGAGTTGCAGCAAGCGGTCCACGCTGGTTT
GCCCCAGCAGGCGAAAATCCTGTTTGATGGTGGTTAACGGCGGGATATAACATGAGCTGTCTTCGGTATC
GTCGTATCCCACTACCGAGATATCCGCACCAACGCGCAGCCCGGACTCGGTAATGGCGCGCATTGCGCCC
AGCGCCATCTGATCGTTGGCAACCAGCATCGCAGTGGGAACGATGCCCTCATTCAGCATTTGCATGGTTT
GTTGAAAACCGGACATGGCACTCAAGTCGCCTTCCCGTTCCGCTATCGGCTGAATTTGATTGCGAGTGAG
ATATTTATGCCAGCCAGCCAGACGCAGACGCGCCGAGACAGAACTTAATGGGCCCGCTAACAGCGCGATT
TGCTGGTGACCCAATGCGACCAGATGCTCCACGCCCAGTCGCGTACCGTCTTCATGGGAGAAAATAATAC
TGTTGATGGGTGTCTGGTCAGAGACATCAAGAAATAACGCCGGAACATTAGTGCAGGCAGCTTCCACAGC
AATGGCATCCTGGTCATCCAGCGGATAGTTAATGATCAGCCCACTGACGCGTTGCGCGAGAAGATTGTGC
ACCGCCGCTTTACAGGCTTCGACGCCGCTTCGTTCTACCATCGACACCACCACGCTGGCACCCAGTTGAT
CGGCGCGAGATTTAATCGCCGCGACAATTTGCGACGGCGCGTGCAGGGCCAGACTGGAGGTGGCAACGCC
AATCAGCAACGACTGTTTGCCCGCCAGTTGTTGTGCCACGCGGTTGGGAATGTAATTCAGCTCCGCCATC
GCCGCTTCCACTTTTTCCCGCGTTTTCGCAGAAACGTGGCTGGCCTGGTTCACCACGCGGGAAACGGTCT
GATAAGAGACACCGGCATACTCTGCGACATCGTATAACGTTACTGGTTTCACATTCACCACCCTGAATTG
ACTCTCTTCCGGGCGCTATCATGCCATACCGCGAAAGGTTTTGCGCCATTCGATGGTGTCCGGGATCTCG
ACGCTCTCCCTTATGCGACTCCTGCATTAGGAAGCAGCCCAGTAGTAGGTTGAGGCCGTTGAGCACCGCC
GCCGCAAGGAATGGTGCATGCAAGGAGATGGCGCCCAACAGTCCCCCGGCCACGGGGCCTGCCACCATAC
CCACGCCGAAACAAGCGCTCATGAGCCCGAAGTGGCGAGCCCGATCTTCCCCATCGGTGATGTCGGCGAT
ATAGGCGCCAGCAACCGCACCTGTGGCGCCGGTGATGCCGGCCACGATGCGTCCGGCGTAGAGGATCGAG
ATCTCGATCCCGCGAAATTAATACGACTCACTATAGGGGAATTGTGAGCGGATAACAATTCCCCTCTAGA
AATAATTTTGTTTAACTTTAAGAAGGAGATATACATATGGGTCATCACCATCATCACCATGGTTCGGACT
CAGAAGTCAATCAAGAAGCTAAGCCAGAGGTCAAGCCAGAAGTCAAGCCTGAGACTCACATCAATTTAAA
GGTGTCCGATGGATCTTCAGAGATCTTCTTCAAGATCAAAAAGACCACTCCTTTAAGAAGGCTGATGGAA
GCGTTCGCTAAAAGACAGGGTAAGGAAATGGACTCCTTAAGATTCTTGTACGACGGTATTAGAATTCAAG
CTGATCAGACCCCTGAAGATTTGGACATGGAGGATAACGATATTATTGAGGCTCACAGAGAACAGATTGG
TGGGGTGCCGGGCGGCGAGGCCGAGCGCGTCCGAGTCTTCCACAAACAGGCCTTCGAGTACATCTCCATT
GCCCTGCGCATCGATGAGGATGAGAAAGCAGGACAGAAGGAGCAAGCTGTGGAATGGTATAAGAAAGGTA
TTGAAGAACTGGAAAAAGGAATAGCTGTTATAGTTACAGGACAAGGTGAACAGTGTGAAAGAGCTAGACG
CCTTCAAGCTAAAATGATGACTAATTTGGTTATGGCCAAGGACCGCTTACAACTTCTAGAGAAGATGCAA
CCATGAGGATCCGAATTCGAGCTCCGTCGACAAGCTTGCGGCCGCACTCGAGCACCACCACCACCACCAC
TGAGATCCGGCTGCTAACAAAGCCCGAAAGGAAGCTGAGTTGGCTGCTGCCACCGCTGAGCAATAACTAG
CATAACCCCTTGGGGCCTCTAAACGGGTCTTGAGGGGTTTTTTGCTGAAAGGAGGAACTATATCCGGAT
